Addgene plasmid #65933: pTac-A-luci
Purpose: Theophylline Riboswitch A with luciferase gene
Depositing lab: Justin Gallivan. Depositing organization: Emory University. Publication: A family of synthetic riboswitches adopts a kinetic trapping mechanism. Mishler DM, Gallivan JP. Nucleic Acids Res. 2014 Jun;42(10):6753-61. doi: 10.1093/nar/gku262. Epub 2014 Apr 29. PubMed 24782524.
Backbone
  Vector backbone: pUC19
  Backbone size w/o insert (bp): 3000
  Vector type: Bacterial Expression
Growth in bacteria
  Bacterial resistance: Ampicillin, 100 μg/mL
  Growth temperature: 37°C
  Growth strain: Top10
  Copy number: High Copy
Gene/Insert
  Gene/Insert name: luciferase
  Species: Synthetic
  Insert size (bp): 1800
  Promoter: Tac
  Cloning method: Restriction Enzyme; 5′ cloning site BamHI (unknown if destroyed); 3′ cloning site PstI (unknown if destroyed)
  Sequencing primers: 5′ M13F; 3′ M13R
Terms and licenses: Academic/Nonprofit Terms; Industry Terms: Not Available to Industry
How to cite: pTac-A-luci was a gift from Justin Gallivan (Addgene plasmid # 65933 ; http://n2t.net/addgene:65933 ; RRID:Addgene_65933)
