[The description below was written by a language model from this plasmid's Addgene catalogue record.]
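Description:
pTac-A-luci is a bacterial expression plasmid built on the pUC19 backbone (about 3 kb without insert), a high-copy cloning vector maintained in E. coli under ampicillin selection. As a pUC-type plasmid, it would be expected to replicate from the relaxed, high-copy pMB1-derived origin and to carry the beta-lactamase gene. No feature table accompanies the record, however, so the exact layout of backbone elements cannot be confirmed here.

The payload is a roughly 1.8 kb insert listed as a synthetic luciferase gene, cloned by restriction digestion between BamHI and PstI sites (whether these sites survived cloning is not recorded) and flanked by the standard M13 forward and reverse sequencing primer sites. Transcription is driven by the Tac promoter, a strong hybrid trp/lac promoter that functions in E. coli. The stated purpose is to place luciferase under the control of "Theophylline Riboswitch A". A synthetic theophylline riboswitch is an RNA element, normally positioned in the 5′ untranslated region, in which a theophylline-binding aptamer is coupled to sequences that affect translation initiation. Ligand binding therefore changes how much protein is made from the transcript. With luciferase as the downstream reporter, light output gives a sensitive, quantitative readout of riboswitch activity with and without theophylline.

The record does not specify which luciferase is used, the riboswitch sequence, or whether a lac repressor gene is present. The construct comes from work on the mechanism of a family of synthetic riboswitches and is suited to measuring ligand-dependent gene expression in bacteria.
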