>Addgene plasmid #65933 | pTac-A-luci | depositor partial sequence | sequence record 112103 | riboswitch region
GGTGATACCAGCATCGTCTTGATGCCCTTGGCAGCACCCTGAGAAGGGGCAACAAGATG
