>Addgene plasmid #65933 | pTac-A-luci | addgene partial sequence | sequence record 115937 | M13-Rev 5'-CAGGAAACAGCTATGACC-3'
GGTGTGCGGTTACAATTTGGACTTTCCGCCCTTCTTGGCCTTTATGAGGATCTCTCTGATTTTTCTTGCG
TCGAGTTTTCCGGTAAGACCTTTCGGTACTTCGTCCACAAACACAACTCCTCCGCGCAACTTTTTCGCGG
TTGTTACTTGACTGGCGACGTAATCCACGATCTCTTTTTCCGTCATCGTCTTTCCGTGCTCCAAAACAAC
AACGGCGGCGGGAAGTTCACCGGCGTCATCGTCGGGAAGACCTGCCACGCCCGCGTCGAAGATGTTGGGG
TGTTGTAACAATATCGATTCCAATTCAGCGGGGGCCACCTGATATCCTTTGTATTTAATTAAAGACTTCA
AGCGGTCAACTATGAAGAAGTGTTCGTCTTCGTCCCAGTAAGCTATGTCTCCAGAATGTAGCCATCCATC
CTTGTCAATCAAGGCGTTGGTCGCTTCCGGATTGTTTACATAACCGGACATAATCATAGGTCCTCTGACA
CATAATTCGCCTCTCTGATTAACGCCCAGCGTTTTCCCGGTATCCAGATCCACAACCTTCGCTTCAAAAA
ATGGAACAACTTTACCGACCGCGCCCGGTTTATCATCCCCCTCGGGTGTAATCAGAATAGCTGATGTAGT
CTCAGTGAGCCCATATCCTTGTCGTATCCCTGGAAGATGGAAGCGTTTTGCAACCGCTTCCCCGACTTCT
TTCGAAAGAGGTGCGCCCCCAGAAGCAATTTCGTGTAAATTAGATAAATCGTATTTGTCAATCAGAGTGC
TTTTGGCGAAGAATGAAAATAGGGTTGGTACTAGCAACGCACTTTGAATTTTGTAATCCTGAAGGGATCG
TAAAAACAGCTCTTCTTCAAATCTATACATTAAGACGACTCGAAATCCACATATCAAATATCCGAGTGTA
GTAAACATTCCAAAACGTGATGGAATGGAACAACACTTAAAAATCCCAGTATCCGGAATGATTTGATTGC
CAAAAATAGGATCTCTGGCATGCGAGAATCTGAACGCAGGCAGTTCTATGCGGAA
