>Addgene plasmid #65933 | pTac-A-luci | addgene partial sequence | sequence record 116888 | M13-F20 5'-TGTAAAACGACGGCCAGT-3'
TTATCATCGGCTCGTATAATGTGTGGGACTCACTATAGGTACCGGTGATACCAGCATCGTCTTGATGCCC
TTGGCAGCACCCTGAGAAGGGGCAACAAGATGGAAGACGCCAAAAACATAAAGAAAGGCCCGGCGCCATT
CTATCCTCTAGAGGATGGAACCGCTGGAGAGCAACTGCATAAGGCTATGAAGAGATACGCCCTGGTTCCT
GGAACAATTGCTTTTACAGATGCACATATCGAGGTGAACATCACGTACGCGGAATACTTCGAAATGTCCG
TTCGGTTGGCAGAAGCTATGAAACGATATGGGCTGAATACAAATCACAGAATCGTCGTATGCAGTGAAAA
CTCTCTTCAATTCTTTATGCCGGTGTTGGGCGCGTTATTTATCGGAGTTGCAGTTGCGCCCGCGAACGAC
ATTTATAATGAACGTGAATTGCTCAACAGTATGAACATTTCGCAGCCTACCGTAGTGTTTGTTTCCAAAA
AGGGGTTGCAAAAAATTTTGAACGTGCAAAAAAAATTACCAATAATCCAGAAAATTATTATCATGGATTC
TAAAACGGATTACCAGGGATTTCAGTCGATGTACACGTTCGTCACATCTCATCTACCTCCCGGTTTTAAT
GAATACGATTTTGTACCAGAGTCCTTTGATCGTGACAAAACAATTGCACTGATAATGAATTCCTCTGGAT
CTACTGGGTTACCTAAGGGTGTGGCCCTTCCGCATAGAACTGCCTGCGTCAGATTCTCGCATGCCAGAGA
TCCTATTTTTGGCAATCAAATCATTCCGGATACTGCGATTTTAAGTGTTGTTCCATTCCATCACGGTTTT
GGAATGTTTACTACACTCGGATATTTGATATGTGGATTTCGAGTCGTCTTAATGTATAGATTTGAAGAAG
AGCTGTTTTTACGATCCCCTTCAGGATTACAAAATTCAAAGTGCGTTGCTAGTACCAACCCTATTTTCAT
TCTTCGCCAAAAGCACTCTGATTGACAAATACGAATTTATCTAA
